>Addgene plasmid #129605 | EB3-3xmNeonGreen-N1 | addgene full sequence | sequence record 260211 | Addgene NGS Result
CGCTAGCGCTACCGGACTCAGATCTCGAGCTCAAGCTTCGAATTCTGCAGTCGACTGCCACCATGGCCGT
CAATGTGTACTCCACATCTGTGACCAGTGAAAATCTGAGTCGCCATGATATGCTTGCATGGGTCAACGAC
TCCCTGCACCTCAACTATACCAAGATAGAACAGCTTTGTTCAGGGGCAGCCTACTGCCAGTTCATGGACA
TGCTCTTCCCCGGCTGTGTGCACTTGAGGAAAGTGAAGTTCCAGGCCAAACTAGAGCATGAATACATCCA
CAACTTCAAGGTGCTGCAAGCAGCTTTCAAGAAGATGGGTGTTGACAAAATCATTCCTGTAGAGAAATTA
GTGAAAGGAAAATTCCAAGATAATTTTGAGTTTATTCAGTGGTTTAAGAAATTCTTTGACGCAAACTATG
ATGGAAAGGATTACAACCCTCTGCTGGCGCGGCAGGGCCAGGACGTAGCGCCACCTCCTAACCCAGGTGA
TCAGATCTTCAACAAATCCAAGAAACTCATTGGCACAGCAGTTCCACAGAGGACGTCCCCCACAGGCCCA
AAAAACATGCAGACCTCTGGCCGGCTGAGCAATGTGGCCCCCCCCTGCATTCTCCGGAAGAATCCTCCAT
CAGCCCGAAATGGCGGCCATGAGACTGATGCCCAAATTCTTGAACTCAACCAACAGCTGGTGGACTTGAA
GCTGACAGTGGATGGGCTGGAGAAGGAACGTGACTTCTACTTCAGCAAACTTCGTGACATCGAGCTCATC
TGCCAGGAGCATGAAAGTGAAAACAGCCCTGTTATCTCAGGCATCATTGGCATCCTCTATGCCACAGAGG
AAGGATTCGCACCCCCTGAGGACGATGAGATTGAAGAGCATCAACAAGAAGACCAGGACGAGTACCTGGA
TCCACCGGTCGCCACCATGGTGAGCAAGGGCGAGGAGGATAACATGGCCTCTCTCCCAGCGACACATGAG
TTACACATCTTTGGCTCCATCAACGGTGTGGACTTTGACATGGTGGGTCAGGGCACCGGCAATCCAAATG
ATGGTTATGAGGAGTTAAACCTGAAGTCCACCAAGGGTGACCTCCAGTTCTCCCCCTGGATTCTGGTCCC
TCATATCGGGTATGGCTTCCATCAGTACCTGCCCTACCCTGACGGGATGTCGCCTTTCCAGGCCGCCATG
GTAGATGGCTCCGGCTACCAAGTCCATCGCACAATGCAGTTTGAAGATGGTGCCTCCCTTACTGTTAACT
ACCGCTACACCTACGAGGGAAGCCACATCAAAGGAGAGGCCCAGGTGAAGGGGACTGGTTTCCCTGCTGA
CGGTCCTGTGATGACCAACTCGCTGACCGCTGCGGACTGGTGCAGGTCGAAGAAGACTTACCCCAACGAC
AAAACCATCATCAGTACCTTTAAGTGGAGTTACACCACTGGAAATGGCAAGCGCTACCGGAGCACTGCGC
GGACCACCTACACCTTTGCCAAGCCAATGGCGGCTAACTATCTGAAGAACCAGCCGATGTACGTGTTCCG
TAAGACGGAGCTCAAGCACTCCAAGACCGAGCTCAACTTCAAGGAGTGGCAAAAGGCCTTTACCGATGTG
ATGGGCATGGACGAGCTGTACCAGGGTGGCAGCGGTGGCATGGTGAGCAAGGGCGAGGAGGATAACATGG
CCTCTCTCCCAGCGACACATGAGTTACACATCTTTGGCTCCATCAACGGTGTGGACTTTGACATGGTGGG
TCAGGGCACCGGCAATCCAAATGATGGTTATGAGGAGTTAAACCTGAAGTCCACCAAGGGTGACCTCCAG
TTCTCCCCCTGGATTCTGGTCCCTCATATCGGGTATGGCTTCCATCAGTACCTGCCCTACCCTGACGGGA
TGTCGCCTTTCCAGGCCGCCATGGTAGATGGCTCCGGCTACCAAGTCCATCGCACAATGCAGTTTGAAGA
TGGTGCCTCCCTTACTGTTAACTACCGCTACACCTACGAGGGAAGCCACATCAAAGGAGAGGCCCAGGTG
AAGGGGACTGGTTTCCCTGCTGACGGTCCTGTGATGACCAACTCGCTGACCGCTGCGGACTGGTGCAGGT
CGAAGAAGACTTACCCCAACGACAAAACCATCATCAGTACCTTTAAGTGGAGTTACACCACTGGAAATGG
CAAGCGCTACCGGAGCACTGCGCGGACCACCTACACCTTTGCCAAGCCAATGGCGGCTAACTATCTGAAG
AACCAGCCGATGTACGTGTTCCGTAAGACGGAGCTCAAGCACTCCAAGACCGAGCTCAACTTCAAGGAGT
GGCAAAAGGCCTTTACCGATGTGATGGGCATGGACGAGCTGTACCAGGGTGGCAGCGGTGGCATGGTGAG
CAAGGGCGAGGAGGATAACATGGCCTCTCTCCCAGCGACACATGAGTTACACATCTTTGGCTCCATCAAC
GGTGTGGACTTTGACATGGTGGGTCAGGGCACCGGCAATCCAAATGATGGTTATGAGGAGTTAAACCTGA
AGTCCACCAAGGGTGACCTCCAGTTCTCCCCCTGGATTCTGGTCCCTCATATCGGGTATGGCTTCCATCA
GTACCTGCCCTACCCTGACGGGATGTCGCCTTTCCAGGCCGCCATGGTAGATGGCTCCGGCTACCAAGTC
CATCGCACAATGCAGTTTGAAGATGGTGCCTCCCTTACTGTTAACTACCGCTACACCTACGAGGGAAGCC
ACATCAAAGGAGAGGCCCAGGTGAAGGGGACTGGTTTCCCTGCTGACGGTCCTGTGATGACCAACTCGCT
GACCGCTGCGGACTGGTGCAGGTCGAAGAAGACTTACCCCAACGACAAAACCATCATCAGTACCTTTAAG
TGGAGTTACACCACTGGAAATGGCAAGCGCTACCGGAGCACTGCGCGGACCACCTACACCTTTGCCAAGC
CAATGGCGGCTAACTATCTGAAGAACCAGCCGATGTACGTGTTCCGTAAGACGGAGCTCAAGCACTCCAA
GACCGAGCTCAACTTCAAGGAGTGGCAAAAGGCCTTTACCGATGTGATGGGCATGGACGAGCTGTACAAG
TAAGAATTGGCCGCGACTCTAGATCATAATCAGCCATACCACATTTGTAGAGGTTTTACTTGCTTTAAAA
AACCTCCCACACCTCCCCCTGAACCTGAAACATAAAATGAATGCAATTGTTGTTGTTAACTTGTTTATTG
CAGCTTATAATGGTTACAAATAAAGCAATAGCATCACAAATTTCACAAATAAAGCATTTTTTTCACTGCA
TTCTAGTTGTGGTTTGTCCAAACTCATCAATGTATCTTAAGGCGTAAATTGTAAGCGTTAATATTTTGTT
AAAATTCGCGTTAAATTTTTGTTAAATCAGCTCATTTTTTAACCAATAGGCCGAAATCGGCAAAATCCCT
TATAAATCAAAAGAATAGACCGAGATAGGGT
[37 nt withheld, positions 3462-3498]
AAAGAACGTGGACTCCAACGTCAAAGG
[49 nt withheld, positions 3526-3574]
T
[91 nt withheld, positions 3576-3666]
G
[124 nt withheld, positions 3668-3791]
CAGGTGGCACTTTTCGGGGAAATGTGCGCGGAACCCCTATTTGTTTATTTTTCTAAATACATTCAAATAT
GTATCCGCTCATGAGACAATAACCCTGATAAATGCTTCAATAATATTGAAAAAGGAAGAGTCCTGAGGCG
GAAAGAACCAGCTGTGGAATGTGTGTCAGTTAGGGTGTGGAAAGTCCCCAGGCTCCCCAGCAGGCAGAAG
TATGCAAAGCATGCATCTCAATTAGTCAGCAACCAGGTGTGGAAAGTCCCCAGGCTCCCCAGCAGGCAGA
AGTATGCAAAGCATGCATCTCAATTAGTCAGCAACCATAGTCCCGCCCCTAACTCCGCCCATCCCGCCCC
TAACTCCGCCCAGTTCCGCCCATTCTCCGCCCCATGGCTGACTAATTTTTTTTATTTATGCAGAGGCCGA
GGCCGCCTCGGCCTCTGAGCTATTCCAGAAGTAGTGAGGAGGCTTTTTTGGAGGCCTAGGCTTTTGCAAA
GATCGATCAAGAGACAGGATGAGGATCGTTTCGCATGATTGAACAAGATGGATTGCACGCAGGTTCTCCG
GCCGCTTGGGTGGAGAGGCTATTCGGCTATGACTGGGCACAACAGACAATCGGCTGCTCTGATGCCGCCG
TGTTCCGGCTGTCAGCGCAGGGGCGCCCGGTTCTTTTTGTCAAGACCGACCTGTCCGGTGCCCTGAATGA
ACTGCAAGACGAGGCAGCGCGGCTATCGTGGCTGGCCACGACGGGCGTTCCTTGCGCAGCTGTGCTCGAC
GTTGTCACTGAAGCGGGAAGGGACTGGCTGCTATTGGGCGAAGTGCCGGGGCAGGATCTCCTGTCATCTC
ACCTTGCTCCTGCCGAGAAAGTATCCATCATGGCTGATGCAATGCGGCGGCTGCATACGCTTGATCCGGC
TACCTGCCCATTCGACCACCAAGCGAAACATCGCATCGAGCGAGCACGTACTCGGATGGAAGCCGGTCTT
GTCGATCAGGATGATCTGGACGAAGAGCATCAGGGGCTCGCGCCAGCCGAACTGTTCGCCAGGCTCAAGG
CGAGCATGCCCGACGGCGAGGATCTCGTCGTGACCCATGGCGATGCCTGCTTGCCGAATATCATGGTGGA
AAATGGCCGCTTTTCTGGATTCATCGACTGTGGCCGGCTGGGTGTGGCGGACCGCTATCAGGACATAGCG
TTGGCTACCCGTGATATTGCTGAAGAGCTTGGCGGCGAATGGGCTGACCGCTTCCTCGTGCTTTACGGTA
TCGCCGCTCCCGATTCGCAGCGCATCGCCTTCTATCGCCTTCTTGACGAGTTCTTCTGAGCGGGACTCTG
GGGTTCGAAATGACCGACCAAGCGACGCCCAACCTGCCATCACGAGATTTCGATTCCACCGCCGCCTTCT
ATGAAAGGTTGGGCTTCGGAATCGTTTTCCGGGACGCCGGCTGGATGATCCTCCAGCGCGGGGATCTCAT
GCTGGAGTTCTTCGCCCACCCTAGGGGGAGGCTAACTGAAACACGGAAGGAGACAATACCGGAAGGAACC
CGCGCTATGACGGCAATAAAAAGACAGAATAAAACGCACGGTGTTGGGTCGTTTGTTCATAAACGCGGGG
TTCGGTCCCAGGGCTGGCACTCTGTCGATACCCCACCGAGACCCCATTGGGGCCAATACGCCCGCGTTTC
TTCCTTTTCCCCACCCCACCCCCCAAGTTCGGGTGAAGGCCCAGGGCTCGCAGCCAACGTCGGGGCGGCA
GGCCCTGCCATAGCCTCAGGTTACTCATATATACTTTAGATTGATTTAAAACTTCATTTTTAATTTAAAA
GGATCTAGGTGAAGATCCTTTTTGATAATCTCATGACCAAAATCCCTTAACGTGAGTTTTCGTTCCACTG
AGCGTCAGACCCCGTAGAAAAGATCAAAGGATCTTCTTGAGATCCTTTTTTTCTGCGCGTAATCTGCTGC
TTGCAAACAAAAAAACCACCGCTACCAGCGGTGGTTTGTTTGCCGGATCAAGAGCTACCAACTCTTTTTC
CGAAGGTAACTGGCTTCAGCAGAGCGCAGATACCAAATACTGTTCTTCTAGTGTAGCCGTAGTTAGGCCA
CCACTTCAAGAACTCTGTAGCACCGCCTACATACCTCGCTCTGCTAATCCTGTTACCAGTGGCTGCTGCC
AGTGGCGATAAGTCGTGTCTTACCGGGTTGGACTCAAGACGATAGTTACCGGATAAGGCGCAGCGGTCGG
GCTGAACGGGGGGTTCGTGCACACAGCCCAGCTTGGAGCGAACGACCTACACCGAACTGAGATACCTACA
GCGTGAGCTATGAGAAAGCGCCACGCTTCCCGAAGGGAGAAAGGCGGACAGGTATCCGGTAAGCGGCAGG
GTCGGAACAGGAGAGCGCACGAGGGAGCTTCCAGGGGGAAACGCCTGGTATCTTTATAGTCCTGTCGGGT
TTCGCCACCTCTGACTTGAGCGTCGATTTTTGTGATGCTCGTCAGGGGGGCGGAGCCTATGGAAAAACGC
CAGCAACGCGGCCTTTTTACGGTTCCTGGCCTTTTGCTGGCCTTTTGCTCACATGTTCTTTCCTGCGTTA
TCCCCTGATTCTGTGGATAACCGTATTACCGCCATGCATTAGTTATTAATAGTAATCAATTACGGGGTCA
TTAGTTCATAGCCCATATATGGAGTTCCGCGTTACATAACTTACGGTAAATGGCCCGCCTGGCTGACCGC
CCAACGACCCCCGCCCATTGACGTCAATAATGACGTATGTTCCCATAGTAACGCCAATAGGGACTTTCCA
TTGACGTCAATGGGTGGAGTATTTACGGTAAACTGCCCACTTGGCAGTACATCAAGTGTATCATATGCCA
AGTACGCCCCCTATTGACGTCAATGACGGTAAATGGCCCGCCTGGCATTATGCCCAGTACATGACCTTAT
GGGACTTTCCTACTTGGCAGTACATCTACGTATTAGTCATCGCTATTACCATGGTGATGCGGTTTTGGCA
GTACATCAATGGGCGTGGATAGCGGTTTGACTCACGGGGATTTCCAAGTCTCCACCCCATTGACGTCAAT
GGGAGTTTGTTTTGGCACCAAAATCAACGGGACTTTCCAAAATGTCGTAACAACTCCGCCCCATTGACGC
AAATGGGCGGTAGGCGTGTACGGTGGGAGGTCTATATAAGCAGAGCTGGTTTAGTGAACCGTCAGATC
Features (pLannotate 1.2.2; 17 found; start..end, strand, type, name):
      2..55      +  misc_feature   MCS (fragment): multiple cloning site
     63..905     +  CDS            MAPRE3: MARE3_HUMAN - Experimental evidence at protein level: Swiss-Prot protein existence level 1. Plus-end tracking protein (+TIP) that binds to the plus-end of microtubules and regulates the dynamics of the microtubule cytoskeleton. Promotes microtubule growth. May be involved in spindle function by stabilizing microtubules and anchoring them at centrosomes. Also acts as a regulator of minus-end microtubule organization: interacts with the complex formed by AKAP9 and PDE4DIP, leading to recruit CAMSAP2 to the Golgi apparatus, thereby tethering non- centrosomal minus-end microtubules to the Golgi, a
    927..1634    +  CDS            mNeonGreen: mNeonGreen is a basic (constitutively fluorescent) green/yellow fluorescent protein published in 2013, derived from Branchiostoma lanceolatum. It is reported to be a very rapidly-maturing monomer with moderate acid sensitivity.
   1650..2357    +  CDS            mNeonGreen: mNeonGreen is a basic (constitutively fluorescent) green/yellow fluorescent protein published in 2013, derived from Branchiostoma lanceolatum. It is reported to be a very rapidly-maturing monomer with moderate acid sensitivity.
   2373..3080    +  CDS            mNeonGreen: mNeonGreen is a basic (constitutively fluorescent) green/yellow fluorescent protein published in 2013, derived from Branchiostoma lanceolatum. It is reported to be a very rapidly-maturing monomer with moderate acid sensitivity.
   3102..3185    +  CDS            large T antigen (fragment): large T antigen from SV40 (simian virus 40)
   3208..3329    +  polyA_signal   SV40 poly(A) signal: SV40 polyadenylation signal
   3363..3791    -  rep_origin     f1 ori (sequence partly withheld): f1 bacteriophage origin of replication; arrow indicates direction of (+) strand synthesis
   3818..3922    +  promoter       AmpR promoter: bla
   3924..4281    +  promoter       SV40 promoter: SV40 enhancer and early promoter
   4316..5110    +  CDS            NeoR/KanR: aminoglycoside phosphotransferase from Tn5; aph(3')-II (or nptII); confers resistance to neomycin, kanamycin, and G418 (Geneticin®)
   5131..5283    +  CDS            ble (fragment): BLE_KLEPN - Experimental evidence at protein level: Swiss-Prot protein existence level 1. Binding protein with a strong affinity to the bleomycin family of antibiotics. Binds to CL990; an antimitotic-antibiotic compound. From Klebsiella pneumoniae.
   5342..5389    +  polyA_signal   HSV TK poly(A) signal: herpes simplex virus thymidine kinase polyadenylation signal (Cole and Stacy, 1985)
   5480..5496    -  polyA_signal   bGH poly(A) signal (fragment): bovine growth hormone polyadenylation signal
   5718..6306    +  rep_origin     ori: high-copy-number ColE1/pMB1/pBR322/pUC origin of replication
   6481..6784    +  enhancer       CMV enhancer: human cytomegalovirus immediate early enhancer
   6785..6988    +  promoter       CMV promoter: human cytomegalovirus (CMV) immediate early promoter
