[The description below was written by a language model from this plasmid's Addgene catalogue record and pLannotate feature annotations shown in this document.]
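Description:
EB3-3xmNeonGreen-N1 is a mammalian expression plasmid built on the Clontech pEGFP-N1 backbone, about 7.0 kb in the sequenced record. It is designed to label growing microtubule plus ends in living cells. It is propagated in E. coli at high copy from a ColE1/pUC-type origin and selected with kanamycin. Resistance comes from the Tn5 NeoR/KanR aminoglycoside phosphotransferase gene. This gene sits behind both a bacterial (bla) promoter and the SV40 enhancer/early promoter and is followed by an HSV TK polyadenylation signal. The same cassette can therefore support G418 selection in mammalian cells. An f1 origin is also present. The short matches to ble, bGH poly(A) and SV40 large T antigen are only annotated fragments, most likely incidental to the backbone rather than functional elements.

The expression cassette is driven by the human CMV immediate-early enhancer and promoter, which read across a remnant of the multiple cloning site into the EB3 coding sequence. The annotation matches this sequence to human MAPRE3, a plus-end tracking protein, although the catalogue lists the insert species as synthetic. Three tandem copies of the monomeric green/yellow fluorescent protein mNeonGreen follow EB3 on the same strand, separated by short spacers, and the cassette ends in the SV40 polyadenylation signal. This layout is consistent with a C-terminal triple tag, as the "N1" naming implies. Having three fluorophores on each EB3 molecule would be expected to increase signal per molecule.

The stated use is in vivo visualization of microtubule plus ends, including colocalization studies with other markers. The cloning sites used to assemble the insert are not recorded.
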