Addgene plasmid #129605: EB3-3xmNeonGreen-N1
Purpose: In vivo visualization of microtuble plus ends (can be used for colocalization studies)
Depositing lab: Dorus Gadella. Publication: Robust and Bright Genetically Encoded Fluorescent Markers for Highlighting Structures and Compartments in Mammalian Cells. Chertkova AO, Mastop M, Postma M, van Bommel N, van der Niet S, Batenburg KL, Joosen L, Gadella TWJ, Okada Y, Goedhart J. bioRxiv (2020) 160374; doi: https://doi.org/10.1101/160374.
Backbone
  Vector backbone: pEGFP-N1
  Backbone manufacturer: Clontech
  Vector type: Mammalian Expression
Growth in bacteria
  Bacterial resistance: Kanamycin, 50 μg/mL
  Growth temperature: 37°C
  Growth strain: DH5alpha
  Copy number: High Copy
Gene/Insert
  Gene/Insert name: EB3
  Species: Synthetic
  Promoter: CMV
  Cloning method: Restriction Enzyme; 5′ cloning site Unknown (unknown if destroyed); 3′ cloning site Unknown (unknown if destroyed)
Terms and licenses: Academic/Nonprofit Terms; Industry Terms: Not Available to Industry
How to cite: EB3-3xmNeonGreen-N1 was a gift from Dorus Gadella (Addgene plasmid # 129605 ; http://n2t.net/addgene:129605 ; RRID:Addgene_129605)
